Addgene plasmid #247234: pcDNA5-ZNF207-K42E_3xFLAG
Purpose: Vector for generating Flp-In cell lines allowing dox-inducible mammalian expresion of ZNF207-K42E_3xFLAG
Depositing lab: Thomas Gonatopoulos-Pournatzis. Depositing organization: National Cancer Institute (NCI). Publication: RNA-coupled CRISPR screens reveal ZNF207 as a regulator of LMNA aberrant splicing in progeria. Behera AK, Kim JJ, Kordale S, Pekovic F, Damodaran AP, Kumari B, Vidak S, Dickson E, Xiao MS, Duncan G, Andresson T, Misteli T, Valkov E, Gonatopoulos-Pournatzis T. Mol Cell. 2026 Jan 8;86(1):41-59.e15. doi: 10.1016/j.molcel.2025.12.003. Epub 2025 Dec 30. PubMed 41475346.
Backbone
  Vector backbone: pcDNA5/FRT/TO
  Vector type: Mammalian Expression
  Selectable markers: Hygromycin, only when integrated into FlpIn FRT site
Growth in bacteria
  Bacterial resistance: Ampicillin, 100 μg/mL
  Growth temperature: 37°C
  Growth strain: DH5alpha
  Copy number: High Copy
Gene/Insert
  Gene/Insert name: ZNF207-K42E (alt name: BuGZ)
  Species: H. sapiens (human)
  Entrez Gene: ZNF207 (a.k.a. BuGZ, hBuGZ)
  Promoter: CMV/TO inducible promoter
  Tag / fusion protein: FLAG (C terminal on insert)
  Cloning method: Gateway Cloning
Terms and licenses: Academic/Nonprofit Terms; Industry Terms: Not Available to Industry
Depositor comments: Please visit https://doi.org/10.1101/2025.04.25.648738 for bioRxiv preprint.
How to cite: pcDNA5-ZNF207-K42E_3xFLAG was a gift from Thomas Gonatopoulos-Pournatzis (Addgene plasmid # 247234 ; http://n2t.net/addgene:247234 ; RRID:Addgene_247234)
