[The description below was written by a language model from this plasmid's Addgene catalogue record and pLannotate feature annotations shown in this document.]
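Description:
pcDNA5-ZNF207-K42E_3xFLAG is a mammalian expression plasmid built on the pcDNA5/FRT/TO backbone and intended for making isogenic Flp-In cell lines with doxycycline-inducible expression of a mutant human ZNF207 (also called BuGZ). In bacteria it is maintained as a high-copy plasmid through a ColE1/pUC-type origin and selected with ampicillin via the β-lactamase gene. The sequenced record is 6,765 nt.

The expression cassette uses the CMV enhancer and immediate-early promoter followed by tet operator sequences (the CMV/TO arrangement). The annotation software labels these operators as fragments of other tet-regulated promoters. In cells expressing the Tet repressor, transcription stays off until tetracycline or doxycycline releases the repressor. The ZNF207 open reading frame carrying the K42E substitution was introduced by Gateway cloning and is flanked by attB1 and attB2 sites. The automated annotation matched this coding region to the mouse orthologue, but the catalogue entry records it as human. A C-terminal 3xFLAG tag follows the attB2 site, of which the feature table detects only a FLAG fragment, and the bGH polyadenylation signal terminates the transcript.

Downstream lies an FRT site placed directly before a hygromycin resistance coding sequence and an SV40 poly(A) signal. No functional promoter precedes this gene in the plasmid. Hygromycin resistance therefore arises only when Flp recombinase integrates the plasmid at the genomic FRT site of a Flp-In host line, as the catalogue notes. Selection thus enriches for single-copy, site-specific integrants. The associated work concerns ZNF207 as a regulator of aberrant LMNA splicing in progeria, but the record does not state the functional consequence of K42E.
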