Features (pLannotate 1.2.2; 25 found; start..end, strand, type, name):
    270..395     +  CDS            ble (fragment): BLE_KLEPN - Experimental evidence at protein level: Swiss-Prot protein existence level 1. Binding protein with a strong affinity to the bleomycin family of antibiotics. Binds to CL990; an antimitotic-antibiotic compound. From Klebsiella pneumoniae.
    390..511     +  polyA_signal   SV40 poly(A) signal: SV40 polyadenylation signal
    584..600     -  protein_bind   lac operator: The lac repressor binds to the lac operator to inhibit transcription in E. coli. This inhibition can be relieved by adding lactose or isopropyl-β-D-thiogalactopyranoside (IPTG). lac repressor encoded by lacI
    608..638     -  promoter       lac promoter: promoter for the E. coli lac operon
    653..674     -  protein_bind   CAP binding site: CAP binding activates transcription in the presence of cAMP. E. coli catabolite activator protein
    687..779     -  CDS            lacI (fragment): lac repressor; lacI; The lac repressor binds to the lac operator to inhibit transcription in E. coli. This inhibition can be relieved by adding lactose or isopropyl-β-D-thiogalactopyranoside (IPTG).
    962..1550    -  rep_origin     ori: high-copy-number ColE1/pMB1/pBR322/pUC origin of replication
   1721..2581    -  CDS            AmpR: β-lactamase; bla; confers resistance to ampicillin, carbenicillin, and related antibiotics
   2582..2686    -  promoter       AmpR promoter: bla
   2745..2797    -  misc_feature   bom (fragment): basis of mobility region from pBR322
   2952..3331    +  enhancer       CMV enhancer: human cytomegalovirus immediate early enhancer
   3332..3535    +  promoter       CMV promoter: human cytomegalovirus (CMV) immediate early promoter
   3537..3556    +  promoter       PLtetO-1 promoter (fragment): modified phage lambda PL promoter with tet operator sites (Lutz and Bujard, 1997)
   3558..3577    +  promoter       PLtetO-1 promoter (fragment): modified phage lambda PL promoter with tet operator sites (Lutz and Bujard, 1997)
   3585..3618    +  promoter       TRE3GV promoter (fragment): 3rd-generation Tet-responsive promoter that can be activated by binding of Tet-On® 3G, optimized for retroviral and lentiviral vectors
   3753..3777    +  protein_bind   attB1: mutant version of attB; recombination site for the Gateway® BP reaction BP Clonase™
   3780..5261    +  CDS            Znf207: ZN207_MOUSE - Also known as Bugz From Mus musculus (Mouse).
   5263..5287    -  protein_bind   attB2: mutant version of attB; recombination site for the Gateway® BP reaction BP Clonase™
   5291..5318    +  misc_feature   MCS (fragment): pBluescript multiple cloning site
   5373..5393    +  CDS            FLAG (fragment): FLAG® epitope tag, followed by an enterokinase cleavage site
   5440..5664    +  polyA_signal   bGH poly(A) signal: bovine growth hormone polyadenylation signal
   5668..5689    +  promoter       SV40 promoter (fragment): SV40 enhancer and early promoter
   5710..5943    +  rep_origin     f1 ori (fragment) (sequence partly withheld): f1 bacteriophage origin of replication; arrow indicates direction of (+) strand synthesis
   5948..5995    +  protein_bind   FRT: FLP-mediated recombination occurs in the 8-bp core sequence TCTAGAAA (Turan and Bode, 2011). FLP recombinase from the Saccharomyces cerevisiae 2μ plasmid
   6003..260     +  CDS            HygR (across the origin): aminoglycoside phosphotransferase from E. coli; aph(4)-Ia; confers resistance to hygromycin
>Addgene plasmid #247234 | pcDNA5-ZNF207-K42E_3xFLAG | addgene full sequence | sequence record 489572 | Addgene NGS Result
TTGCAGGATCGCCGCGGCTCCGGGCGTATATGCTCCGCATTGGTCTTGACCAACTCTATCAGAGCTTGGT
TGACGGCAATTTCGATGATGCAGCTTGGGCGCAGGGTCGATGCGACGCAATCGTCCGATCCGGAGCCGGG
ACTGTCGGGCGTACACAAATCGCCCGCAGAAGCGCGGCCGTCTGGACCGATGGCTGTGTAGAAGTACTCG
CCGATAGTGGAAACCGACGCCCCAGCACTCGTCCGAGGGCAAAGGAATAGCACGTACTACGAGATTTCGA
TTCCACCGCCGCCTTCTATGAAAGGTTGGGCTTCGGAATCGTTTTCCGGGACGCCGGCTGGATGATCCTC
CAGCGCGGGGATCTCATGCTGGAGTTCTTCGCCCACCCCAACTTGTTTATTGCAGCTTATAATGGTTACA
AATAAAGCAATAGCATCACAAATTTCACAAATAAAGCATTTTTTTCACTGCATTCTAGTTGTGGTTTGTC
CAAACTCATCAATGTATCTTATCATGTCTGTATACCGTCGACCTCTAGCTAGAGCTTGGCGTAATCATGG
TCATAGCTGTTTCCTGTGTGAAATTGTTATCCGCTCACAATTCCACACAACATACGAGCCGGAAGCATAA
AGTGTAAAGCCTGGGGTGCCTAATGAGTGAGCTAACTCACATTAATTGCGTTGCGCTCACTGCCCGCTTT
CCAGTCGGGAAACCTGTCGTGCCAGCTGCATTAATGAATCGGCCAACGCGCGGGGAGAGGCGGTTTGCGT
ATTGGGCGCTCTTCCGCTTCCTCGCTCACTGACTCGCTGCGCTCGGTCGTTCGGCTGCGGCGAGCGGTAT
CAGCTCACTCAAAGGCGGTAATACGGTTATCCACAGAATCAGGGGATAACGCAGGAAAGAACATGTGAGC
AAAAGGCCAGCAAAAGGCCAGGAACCGTAAAAAGGCCGCGTTGCTGGCGTTTTTCCATAGGCTCCGCCCC
CCTGACGAGCATCACAAAAATCGACGCTCAAGTCAGAGGTGGCGAAACCCGACAGGACTATAAAGATACC
AGGCGTTTCCCCCTGGAAGCTCCCTCGTGCGCTCTCCTGTTCCGACCCTGCCGCTTACCGGATACCTGTC
CGCCTTTCTCCCTTCGGGAAGCGTGGCGCTTTCTCATAGCTCACGCTGTAGGTATCTCAGTTCGGTGTAG
GTCGTTCGCTCCAAGCTGGGCTGTGTGCACGAACCCCCCGTTCAGCCCGACCGCTGCGCCTTATCCGGTA
ACTATCGTCTTGAGTCCAACCCGGTAAGACACGACTTATCGCCACTGGCAGCAGCCACTGGTAACAGGAT
TAGCAGAGCGAGGTATGTAGGCGGTGCTACAGAGTTCTTGAAGTGGTGGCCTAACTACGGCTACACTAGA
AGAACAGTATTTGGTATCTGCGCTCTGCTGAAGCCAGTTACCTTCGGAAAAAGAGTTGGTAGCTCTTGAT
CCGGCAAACAAACCACCGCTGGTAGCGGTGGTTTTTTTGTTTGCAAGCAGCAGATTACGCGCAGAAAAAA
AGGATCTCAAGAAGATCCTTTGATCTTTTCTACGGGGTCTGACGCTCAGTGGAACGAAAACTCACGTTAA
GGGATTTTGGTCATGAGATTATCAAAAAGGATCTTCACCTAGATCCTTTTAAATTAAAAATGAAGTTTTA
AATCAATCTAAAGTATATATGAGTAAACTTGGTCTGACAGTTACCAATGCTTAATCAGTGAGGCACCTAT
CTCAGCGATCTGTCTATTTCGTTCATCCATAGTTGCCTGACTCCCCGTCGTGTAGATAACTACGATACGG
GAGGGCTTACCATCTGGCCCCAGTGCTGCAATGATACCGCGAGACCCACGCTCACCGGCTCCAGATTTAT
CAGCAATAAACCAGCCAGCCGGAAGGGCCGAGCGCAGAAGTGGTCCTGCAACTTTATCCGCCTCCATCCA
GTCTATTAATTGTTGCCGGGAAGCTAGAGTAAGTAGTTCGCCAGTTAATAGTTTGCGCAACGTTGTTGCC
ATTGCTACAGGCATCGTGGTGTCACGCTCGTCGTTTGGTATGGCTTCATTCAGCTCCGGTTCCCAACGAT
CAAGGCGAGTTACATGATCCCCCATGTTGTGCAAAAAAGCGGTTAGCTCCTTCGGTCCTCCGATCGTTGT
CAGAAGTAAGTTGGCCGCAGTGTTATCACTCATGGTTATGGCAGCACTGCATAATTCTCTTACTGTCATG
CCATCCGTAAGATGCTTTTCTGTGACTGGTGAGTACTCAACCAAGTCATTCTGAGAATAGTGTATGCGGC
GACCGAGTTGCTCTTGCCCGGCGTCAATACGGGATAATACCGCGCCACATAGCAGAACTTTAAAAGTGCT
CATCATTGGAAAACGTTCTTCGGGGCGAAAACTCTCAAGGATCTTACCGCTGTTGAGATCCAGTTCGATG
TAACCCACTCGTGCACCCAACTGATCTTCAGCATCTTTTACTTTCACCAGCGTTTCTGGGTGAGCAAAAA
CAGGAAGGCAAAATGCCGCAAAAAAGGGAATAAGGGCGACACGGAAATGTTGAATACTCATACTCTTCCT
TTTTCAATATTATTGAAGCATTTATCAGGGTTATTGTCTCATGAGCGGATACATATTTGAATGTATTTAG
AAAAATAAACAAATAGGGGTTCCGCGCACATTTCCCCGAAAAGTGCCACCTGACGTCGACGGATCGGGAG
ATCTCCCGATCCCCTATGGTGCACTCTCAGTACAATCTGCTCTGATGCCGCATAGTTAAGCCAGTATCTG
CTCCCTGCTTGTGTGTTGGAGGTCGCTGAGTAGTGCGCGAGCAAAATTTAAGCTACAACAAGGCAAGGCT
TGACCGACAATTGCATGAAGAATCTGCTTAGGGTTAGGCGTTTTGCGCTGCTTCGCGATGTACGGGCCAG
ATATACGCGTTGACATTGATTATTGACTAGTTATTAATAGTAATCAATTACGGGGTCATTAGTTCATAGC
CCATATATGGAGTTCCGCGTTACATAACTTACGGTAAATGGCCCGCCTGGCTGACCGCCCAACGACCCCC
GCCCATTGACGTCAATAATGACGTATGTTCCCATAGTAACGCCAATAGGGACTTTCCATTGACGTCAATG
GGTGGAGTATTTACGGTAAACTGCCCACTTGGCAGTACATCAAGTGTATCATATGCCAAGTACGCCCCCT
ATTGACGTCAATGACGGTAAATGGCCCGCCTGGCATTATGCCCAGTACATGACCTTATGGGACTTTCCTA
CTTGGCAGTACATCTACGTATTAGTCATCGCTATTACCATGGTGATGCGGTTTTGGCAGTACATCAATGG
GCGTGGATAGCGGTTTGACTCACGGGGATTTCCAAGTCTCCACCCCATTGACGTCAATGGGAGTTTGTTT
TGGCACCAAAATCAACGGGACTTTCCAAAATGTCGTAACAACTCCGCCCCATTGACGCAAATGGGCGGTA
GGCGTGTACGGTGGGAGGTCTATATAAGCAGAGCTCTCCCTATCAGTGATAGAGATCTCCCTATCAGTGA
TAGAGATCGTCGACGAGCTCGTTTAGTGAACCGTCAGATCGCCTGGAGACGCCATCCACGCTGTTTTGAC
CTCCATAGAAGACACCGGGACCGATCCAGCCTCCGGACTCTAGCGTTTAAACTTAAGCTTGGTACCGAGC
TCGGATCCACTAGTCCAGTGTGGTGGAATTCTGCAGATATCAACAAGTTTGTACAAAAAAGCAGGCTTCA
TGGGTCGCAAGAAGAAGAAGCAGCTGAAGCCGTGGTGCTGGTATTGTAATAGAGATTTTGATGATGAGAA
GATCCTTATTCAGCACCAAAAAGCAAAGCATTTTAAATGCCATATATGTCACGAGAAATTGTATACAGGA
CCTGGCTTAGCTATTCATTGCATGCAGGTACATAAAGAAACAATAGATGCCGTACCAAATGCAATACCTG
GAAGAACAGACATAGAGTTGGAAATATATGGTATGGAAGGTATTCCAGAAAAAGACATGGATGAAAGACG
ACGACTTCTTGAACAGAAAACACAAGAAAGTCAAAAAAAGAAGCAACAAGATGATTCTGATGAATATGAT
GATGACGACTCTGCAGCCTCAACTTCATTTCAGCCACAGCCTGTTCAACCTCAGCAAGGTTATATTCCTC
CAATGGCACAGCCAGGACTGCCACCAGTACCAGGAGCACCAGGAATGCCTCCAGGCATACCTCCATTAAT
GCCAGGTGTTCCTCCTCTGATGCCAGGAATGCCACCAGTTATGCCAGGCATGCCACCTGGATTGCATCAT
CAGAGAAAATACACCCAGTCATTTTGCGGTGAAAACATAATGATGCCAATGGGTGGAATGATGCCACCTG
GACCAGGAATACCACCTCTGATGCCTGGAATGCCACCAGGTATGCCCCCACCTGTTCCACGTCCTGGAAT
TCCTCCAATGACTCAAGCACAGGCTGTTTCAGCGCCAGGTATTCTTAATAGACCACCTGCACCAACAGCA
ACTGTACCTGCCCCACAGCCTCCAGTTACTAAGCCTCTTTTCCCCAGTGCTGGACAGATGGGGACACCTG
TCACAAGCTCAAGTACAGCTTCATCCAATTCAGAAAGTCTGTCTGCATCTTCTAAAGCTCTGTTTCCTAG
CACAGCACAAGCTCAGGCAGCTGTCCAAGGACCTGTTGGTACAGATTTCAAACCCTTAAATAGTACCCCT
GCAACAACTACAGAACCCCCAAAGCCTACATTCCCTGCTTATACACAGTCTACAGCTTCAACAACTAGTA
CAACAAATAGTACTGCAGCTAAACCAGCGGCTTCAATAACAAGTAAGCCTGCTACACTTACAACTACATC
CGCCACATCAAAGTTGATCCATCCAGATGAGGATATATCCCTGGAAGAGAGAAGGGCACAGTTACCTAAG
TATCAACGTAATCTTCCTCGGCCAGGACAGGCCCCCATCGGTAATCCACCAGTTGGACCAATTGGAGGTA
TGATGCCACCACAGCCAGGCATCCCACAGCAACAAGGAATGAGACCCCCAATGCCACCTCATGGTCAGTA
TGGTGGTCATCATCAAGGCATGCCAGGATACCTTCCTGGTGCTATGCCCCCGTATGGGCAGGGACCGCCA
ATGGTGCCCCCTTACCAGGGTGGGCCTCCTCGACCTCCGATGGGAATGAGACCTCCTGTAATGTCGCAAG
GTGGCCGTTACAACCCAGCTTTCTTGTACAAAGTGGTGATGGGCTGCAGGAATTCGATATCAAGCTTAGG
TGGAATGGACTACAAGGACCACGACGGTGACTACAAGGACCACGACATCGACTACAAGGACGACGACGAC
AAGTAGCTCGAGTCTAGAGGGCCCGTTTAAACCCGCTGATCAGCCTCGACTGTGCCTTCTAGTTGCCAGC
CATCTGTTGTTTGCCCCTCCCCCGTGCCTTCCTTGACCCTGGAAGGTGCCACTCCCACTGTCCTTTCCTA
ATAAAATGAGGAAATTGCATCGCATTGTCTGAGTAGGTGTCATTCTATTCTGGGGGGTGGGGTGGGGCAG
GACAGCAAGGGGGAGGATTGGGAAGACAATAGCAGGCATGCTGGGGATGCGGTGGGCTCTATGGCTTCTG
AGGCGGAAAGAACCAGCTGGGGCTCTAGGGGGTATCCCC
[124 nt withheld, positions 5710-5833]
C
[91 nt withheld, positions 5835-5925]
AGGGTGATGGTTCACGTACCTAGAAGTTCCTATTCCGAAGTTCCTATTCTCTAGAAAGTATAGGAACTTC
CTTGGCCAAAAAGCCTGAACTCACCGCGACGTCTGTCGAGAAGTTTCTGATCGAAAAGTTCGACAGCGTC
TCCGACCTGATGCAGCTCTCGGAGGGCGAAGAATCTCGTGCTTTCAGCTTCGATGTAGGAGGGCGTGGAT
ATGTCCTGCGGGTAAATAGCTGCGCCGATGGTTTCTACAAAGATCGTTATGTTTATCGGCACTTTGCATC
GGCCGCGCTCCCGATTCCGGAAGTGCTTGACATTGGGGAATTCAGCGAGAGCCTGACCTATTGCATCTCC
CGCCGTGCACAGGGTGTCACGTTGCAAGACCTGCCTGAAACCGAACTGCCCGCTGTTCTGCAGCCGGTCG
CGGAGGCCATGGATGCGATCGCTGCGGCCGATCTTAGCCAGACGAGCGGGTTCGGCCCATTCGGACCGCA
AGGAATCGGTCAATACACTACATGGCGTGATTTCATATGCGCGATTGCTGATCCCCATGTGTATCACTGG
CAAACTGTGATGGACGACACCGTCAGTGCGTCCGTCGCGCAGGCTCTCGATGAGCTGATGCTTTGGGCCG
AGGACTGCCCCGAAGTCCGGCACCTCGTGCACGCGGATTTCGGCTCCAACAATGTCCTGACGGACAATGG
CCGCATAACAGCGGTCATTGACTGGAGCGAGGCGATGTTCGGGGATTCCCAATACGAGGTCGCCAACATC
TTCTTCTGGAGGCCGTGGTTGGCTTGTATGGAGCAGCAGACGCGCTACTTCGAGCGGAGGCATCCGGAGC
